>Addgene plasmid #84600 | pCIneoRL-FHL1 3'UTR | addgene partial sequence | sequence record 164960 | RenLuc3F 5'-GTACATCAAGAGCTTCGTGG-3'
ATTCTAGAGTATTGTCCCGACTGTGCCAAAAAGCTGTAAACTGACAGGGGCTCCTGTCCTGTAAAATGGC
ATTTGAATCTCGTTCTTTGTGTCCTTACTTTCTGCCCTATACCATCAATAGGGGAAGAGTGGTCCTTCCC
TTCTTTAAAGTTCTCCTTCCGTCTTTTCTCCCATTTTACAGTATTACTCAAATAAGGGCACACAGTGATC
ATATTAGCATTTAGCAAAAAGCAACCCTGCAGCAAAGTGAATTTCTGTCCGGCTGCAATTTAAAAATGAA
AACTTAGGTAGATTGACTCTTCTGCATGTTTCTCATAGAGCAGAAAAGTGCTAATCATTTAGCCACTTAG
TGATGTAAGCAAGAAGCATAGGAGATAAAACCCCCACTGAGATGCCTCTCATGCCTCAGCTGGGACCCAC
CGTGTAGACACACGACATGCAAGAGTTGCAGCGGCTGCTCCAACTCACTGCTCACCCTCTTCTGTGAGCA
GGAAAAGAACCCTACTGACATGCATGGTTTAACTTCCTCATCAGAACTCTGCCCTTCCTTCTGTTCTTTT
GTGCTTTCAAATAACTAACACGAACTTCCAGAAAATTAACATTTGAACTTAGCTGTAATTCTAAACTGAC
CTTTCCCCGTACTAACGTTTGGTTTCCCCGTGTGGCATGTTTTCTGAGCGTTCCTACTTTAAAGCATGGA
ACATGCAGGTGATTTGGGAAGTGTAGAAAGACCTGAGAAAACGAGCCTGTTTCAGAGGAACATCGTCACA
ACGAATACTTCTGGAAGCTTAACAAAACTAACCCTGCTGTCCTTTTTATTGTTTTTAATTAATATTTTTG
TTTTA
