>Addgene plasmid #84600 | pCIneoRL-FHL1 3'UTR | addgene partial sequence | sequence record 164961 | EBV-rev 5'-GTGGTTTGTCCAAACTCATC-3'
ACCCTCACTAAAGGGAAGGCCGCCTGCAGGAACATCTGAGGGGGCTAAAATATTTTCATGCAAGTTTCCA
AACCCATAAACTATTTTGCTATCAATTAAAACAAAAATATTAATTAAAAACAATAAAAAGGACAGCAGGG
TTAGTTTTGTTAAGCTTCCAGAAGTATTCGTTGTGACGATGTTCCTCTGAAACAGGCTCGTTTTCTCAGG
TCTTTCTACACTTCCCAAATCACCTGCATGTTCCATGCTTTAAAGTAGGAACGCTCAGAAAACATGCCAC
ACGGGGAAACCAAACGTTAGTACGGGGAAAGGTCAGTTTAGAATTACAGCTAAGTTCAAATGTTAATTTT
CTGGAAGTTCGTGTTAGTTATTTGAAAGCACAAAAGAACAGAAGGAAGGGCAGAGTTCTGATGAGGAAGT
TAAACCATGCATGTCAGTAGGGTTCTTTTCCTGCTCACAGAAGAGGGTGAGCAGTGAGTTGGAGCAGCCG
CTGCAACTCTTGCATGTCGTGTGTCTACACGGTGGGTCCCAGCTGAGGCATGAGAGGCATCTCAGTGGGG
GTTTTATCTCCTATGCTTCTTGCTTACATCACTAAGTGGCTAAATGATTAGCACTTTTCTGCTCTATGAG
AAACATGCAGAAGAGTCAATCTACCTAAGTTTTCATTTTTAAATTGCAGCCGGACAGAAATTCACTTTGC
TGCAGGGTTGCTTTTTGCTAAATGCTAATATGATCACTGTGTGCCCTTATTTGAGTAATACTGTAA
