[The description below was written by a language model from this plasmid's Addgene catalogue record.]
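Description:
pCIneoRL-FHL1 3'UTR is a mammalian luciferase reporter plasmid built on the pCIneoRL backbone (about 6.4 kb without insert), a vector that already carries the Renilla luciferase coding sequence. It is maintained in E. coli as a high-copy plasmid under ampicillin selection. No feature table accompanies the record, so the origin of replication, polyadenylation signal and any mammalian selection marker are not explicitly documented. The "neo" in the backbone name suggests a neomycin resistance cassette, but the record does not confirm this.

The payload is a roughly 910 bp fragment corresponding to the 3' untranslated region of human FHL1 (four and a half LIM domains 1), inserted between XbaI and NotI sites, both of which are preserved. The fragment sits downstream of the Renilla luciferase open reading frame. Although the catalogue lists luciferase as an N-terminal "tag", the arrangement is really a transcriptional fusion: the CMV promoter drives a strong constitutive transcript in which the luciferase coding region is followed by the FHL1 3'UTR. Because the reporter mRNA carries this UTR, any regulatory elements within it, such as microRNA binding sites or sequences affecting mRNA stability or translation, will alter Renilla luciferase output.

Constructs of this kind are typically transfected into cultured mammalian cells, usually with a second luciferase as a normalisation control, to test whether a given microRNA or other post-transcriptional regulator acts directly on the UTR. The associated study concerns the context-dependent role of ZEB1 in lung cancer. This suggests the plasmid was used to examine post-transcriptional regulation of FHL1 in that setting, but the record does not name the specific regulators tested.
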