Addgene plasmid #84600: pCIneoRL-FHL1 3'UTR
Purpose: Renilla luciferase reporter containing FHL1 3'UTR
Depositing lab: Yanan Yang. Publication: A genetic cell context-dependent role for ZEB1 in lung cancer. Zhang T, Guo L, Creighton CJ, Lu Q, Gibbons DL, Yi ES, Deng B, Molina JR, Sun Z, Yang P, Yang Y. Nat Commun. 2016 Jul 26;7:12231. doi: 10.1038/ncomms12231. PubMed 27456471.
Backbone
  Vector backbone: pCIneoRL
  Backbone size w/o insert (bp): 6380
  Vector type: Luciferase
Growth in bacteria
  Bacterial resistance: Ampicillin, 100 μg/mL
  Growth temperature: 37°C
  Growth strain: DH5alpha
  Copy number: High Copy
Gene/Insert
  Gene/Insert name: FHL1 3'UTR
  Species: H. sapiens (human)
  Insert size (bp): 910
  Entrez Gene: FHL1 (a.k.a. FCMSU, FHL-1, FHL1A, FHL1B, FLH1A, KYOT, RBMX1A, RBMX1B, SLIM, SLIM-1, SLIM1, SLIMMER, XMPMA)
  Promoter: CMV
  Tag / fusion protein: Renilla Luciferase (N terminal on backbone)
  Cloning method: Restriction Enzyme; 5′ cloning site Xba1 (not destroyed); 3′ cloning site Not1 (not destroyed)
  Sequencing primers: 5′ RenLuc3F; 3′ EBV-rev
Terms and licenses: Academic/Nonprofit Terms; Industry Terms: Not Available to Industry
How to cite: pCIneoRL-FHL1 3'UTR was a gift from Yanan Yang (Addgene plasmid # 84600 ; http://n2t.net/addgene:84600 ; RRID:Addgene_84600)
